Addgene plasmid #143995: TFORF2034
Purpose: Lentiviral vector for overexpressing transcription factor ORFs with unique 24-bp barcodes. Barcodes facilitate identification of transcription factors in pooled screens.
Depositing lab: Feng Zhang. Depositing organization: Broad Institute. Publication: A transcription factor atlas of directed differentiation. Joung J, Ma S, Tay T, Geiger-Schuller KR, Kirchgatterer PC, Verdine VK, Guo B, Arias-Garcia MA, Allen WE, Singh A, Kuksenko O, Abudayyeh OO, Gootenberg JS, Fu Z, Macrae RK, Buenrostro JD, Regev A, Zhang F. Cell. 2023 Jan 5;186(1):209-229.e26. doi: 10.1016/j.cell.2022.11.026. PubMed 36608654.
Backbone
  Vector backbone: pLX_TRC317
  Backbone manufacturer: Broad Institute Genetic Perturbation Platform
  Backbone size w/o insert (bp): 8264
  Vector type: Mammalian Expression, Lentiviral
  Selectable markers: Puromycin
Growth in bacteria
  Bacterial resistance: Ampicillin, 100 μg/mL
  Growth temperature: 37°C
  Growth strain: NEB Stable
  Copy number: High Copy
Gene/Insert
  Gene/Insert name: OSR2
  Species: H. sapiens (human)
  Insert size (bp): 1403
  Entrez Gene: OSR2
  Promoter: EF1a
  Cloning method: Unknown
  Sequencing primers: 5′ GGGTGGAGACTGAAGTTAGGCCAG; 3′ CACATAGCGTAAAAGGAGCAACATAG
Terms and licenses: Academic/Nonprofit Terms; Industry Terms: Not Available to Industry
Depositor comments: NM_001286841,ENST00000457907 . The transcription factor ORF portion of this plasmid was synthesized by Genewiz. Please test multiple small colonies in case of plasmid recombination. To make this collection available in a timely manner, a portion of this collection was not fully sequenced by Addgene. If an Addgene verified full plasmid sequence is not available, please contact us prior to placing an order to request the full sequence.
How to cite: TFORF2034 was a gift from Feng Zhang (Addgene plasmid # 143995 ; http://n2t.net/addgene:143995 ; RRID:Addgene_143995)
