[The description below was written by a language model from this plasmid's Addgene catalogue record and pLannotate feature annotations shown in this document.]
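Description:
TFORF2034 is a third-generation-style, self-inactivating lentiviral expression plasmid built on the pLX_TRC317 backbone and carrying the human transcription factor OSR2 as its open reading frame. It belongs to a barcoded transcription factor ORF collection in which each clone is paired with a unique 24-bp barcode, so that the factor delivered to a cell can be identified in pooled overexpression screens, such as those examining directed differentiation. In bacteria the plasmid is maintained by a high-copy ColE1/pUC-type origin and selected with ampicillin through the bla gene. An f1 origin and remnants of a lac/T7/T3 cloning region are also present in the backbone. The depositor warns that the plasmid can recombine, as lentiviral vectors with repeated LTRs often do.

The viral genome is transcribed from an RSV promoter fused to a truncated HIV-1 5' LTR, followed by the Ψ packaging signal, a gag fragment, the Rev response element for Rev-dependent nuclear export, and a cPPT/CTS. It ends in a ΔU3 3' LTR, which inactivates LTR promoter activity after integration, followed by an SV40 polyadenylation signal. Within this unit, an SV40 early promoter drives puromycin N-acetyltransferase for selecting transduced mammalian cells, and a separate EF-1α promoter drives the OSR2 ORF. The annotation tool labelled the insert by homology to frog and rat Osr2 proteins, but the catalogue record identifies it as the human gene, synthesized from a specified reference transcript. A WPRE downstream of the ORF enhances transcript stability and expression. The barcode itself is not annotated in the feature table. A short U6 promoter fragment lies between the ORF and the WPRE, but the record does not state its role.
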