Features (pLannotate 1.2.2; 32 found; start..end, strand, type, name):
      5..231     +  promoter       RSV promoter: Rous sarcoma virus enhancer/promoter
    232..412     +  LTR            5' LTR (truncated): truncated 5' long terminal repeat (LTR) from HIV-1
    459..584     +  misc_feature   HIV-1 Ψ: packaging signal of human immunodeficiency virus type 1
    568..931     +  CDS            HIV-1 gag (fragment): gag protein from human immunodeficiency virus 1; gag
   1077..1310    +  misc_feature   RRE: The Rev response element (RRE) of HIV-1 allows for Rev-dependent mRNA export from the nucleus to the cytoplasm.
   1687..1713    +  CDS            Rev (fragment): human immunodeficiency virus 1 (HIV-1) Rev protein; rev; enhances nuclear export of unspliced and incompletely spliced viral mRNAs
   1720..1743    +  promoter       SV40 promoter (fragment): SV40 early promoter
   1744..1815    +  promoter       SV40 promoter (fragment): SV40 enhancer and early promoter
   1839..1974    +  rep_origin     SV40 ori: SV40 origin of replication
   2020..2616    +  CDS            PuroR (fragment): puromycin N-acetyltransferase; pac from Streptomyces; confers resistance to puromycin
   2665..2782    +  misc_feature   cPPT/CTS: central polypurine tract and central termination sequence of HIV-1
   2847..2913    +  CDS            small t antigen (fragment): SV40 (simian virus 40) small t antigen
   2920..4098    +  promoter       EF-1α promoter: strong constitutive promoter for human elongation factor EF-1α
   4478..5080    +  CDS            osr2-a (fragment): OSR2A_XENLA - Also known as osr2 From Xenopus laevis (African clawed frog).
   5310..5387    +  CDS            Osr2 (fragment): OSR2_RAT - Experimental evidence at transcript level: Swiss-Prot protein existence level 2. From Rattus norvegicus (Rat).
   5429..5482    +  promoter       U6 promoter (fragment): RNA polymerase III promoter for human U6 snRNA
   5524..6112    +  misc_feature   WPRE: woodchuck hepatitis virus posttranscriptional regulatory element
   6163..6182    +  misc_feature   cPPT/CTS (fragment): central polypurine tract and central termination sequence of HIV-1
   6184..6417    +  LTR            3' LTR (ΔU3): self-inactivating 3' long terminal repeat (LTR) from HIV-1
   6495..6616    +  polyA_signal   SV40 poly(A) signal: SV40 polyadenylation signal
   6656..6791    +  rep_origin     SV40 ori: SV40 origin of replication
   6812..6830    -  promoter       T7 promoter: promoter for bacteriophage T7 RNA polymerase
   6838..6993    +  CDS            lacZα (fragment): LacZα fragment of β-galactosidase; lacZ fragment
   6998..7426    +  rep_origin     f1 ori (sequence partly withheld): f1 bacteriophage origin of replication; arrow indicates direction of (+) strand synthesis
   7479..7583    +  promoter       AmpR promoter: bla
   7584..8444    +  CDS            AmpR: β-lactamase; bla; confers resistance to ampicillin, carbenicillin, and related antibiotics
   8615..9203    +  rep_origin     ori: high-copy-number ColE1/pMB1/pBR322/pUC origin of replication
   9386..9478    +  CDS            lacI (fragment): lac repressor; lacI; The lac repressor binds to the lac operator to inhibit transcription in E. coli. This inhibition can be relieved by adding lactose or isopropyl-β-D-thiogalactopyranoside (IPTG).
   9491..9512    +  protein_bind   CAP binding site: CAP binding activates transcription in the presence of cAMP. E. coli catabolite activator protein
   9527..9557    +  promoter       lac promoter: promoter for the E. coli lac operon
   9565..9581    +  protein_bind   lac operator: The lac repressor binds to the lac operator to inhibit transcription in E. coli. This inhibition can be relieved by adding lactose or isopropyl-β-D-thiogalactopyranoside (IPTG). lac repressor encoded by lacI
   9626..9644    +  promoter       T3 promoter: promoter for bacteriophage T3 RNA polymerase
>Addgene plasmid #143995 | TFORF2034 | addgene full sequence | sequence record 400527 | Addgene NGS Result
TTAATGTAGTCTTATGCAATACTCTTGTAGTCTTGCAACATGGTAACGATGAGTTAGCAACATGCCTTAC
AAGGAGAGAAAAAGCACCGTGCATGCCGATTGGTGGAAGTAAGGTGGTACGATCGTGCCTTATTAGGAAG
GCAACAGACGGGTCTGACATGGATTGGACGAACCACTGAATTGCCGCATTGCAGAGATATTGTATTTAAG
TGCCTAGCTCGATACATAAACGGGTCTCTCTGGTTAGACCAGATCTGAGCCTGGGAGCTCTCTGGCTAAC
TAGGGAACCCACTGCTTAAGCCTCAATAAAGCTTGCCTTGAGTGCTTCAAGTAGTGTGTGCCCGTCTGTT
GTGTGACTCTGGTAACTAGAGATCCCTCAGACCCTTTTAGTCAGTGTGGAAAATCTCTAGCAGTGGCGCC
CGAACAGGGACTTGAAAGCGAAAGGGAAACCAGAGGAGCTCTCTCGACGCAGGACTCGGCTTGCTGAAGC
GCGCACGGCAAGAGGCGAGGGGCGGCGACTGGTGAGTACGCCAAAAATTTTGACTAGCGGAGGCTAGAAG
GAGAGAGATGGGTGCGAGAGCGTCAGTATTAAGCGGGGGAGAATTAGATCGCGATGGGAAAAAATTCGGT
TAAGGCCAGGGGGAAAGAAAAAATATAAATTAAAACATATAGTATGGGCAAGCAGGGAGCTAGAACGATT
CGCAGTTAATCCTGGCCTGTTAGAAACATCAGAAGGCTGTAGACAAATACTGGGACAGCTACAACCATCC
CTTCAGACAGGATCAGAAGAACTTAGATCATTATATAATACAGTAGCAACCCTCTATTGTGTGCATCAAA
GGATAGAGATAAAAGACACCAAGGAAGCTTTAGACAAGATAGAGGAAGAGCAAAACAAAAGTAAGACCAC
CGCACAGCAAGCGGCCGCTGATCTTCAGACCTGGAGGAGGAGATATGAGGGACAATTGGAGAAGTGAATT
ATATAAATATAAAGTAGTAAAAATTGAACCATTAGGAGTAGCACCCACCAAGGCAAAGAGAAGAGTGGTG
CAGAGAGAAAAAAGAGCAGTGGGAATAGGAGCTTTGTTCCTTGGGTTCTTGGGAGCAGCAGGAAGCACTA
TGGGCGCAGCGTCAATGACGCTGACGGTACAGGCCAGACAATTATTGTCTGGTATAGTGCAGCAGCAGAA
CAATTTGCTGAGGGCTATTGAGGCGCAACAGCATCTGTTGCAACTCACAGTCTGGGGCATCAAGCAGCTC
CAGGCAAGAATCCTGGCTGTGGAAAGATACCTAAAGGATCAACAGCTCCTGGGGATTTGGGGTTGCTCTG
GAAAACTCATTTGCACCACTGCTGTGCCTTGGAATGCTAGTTGGAGTAATAAATCTCTGGAACAGATTTG
GAATCACACGACCTGGATGGAGTGGGACAGAGAAATTAACAATTACACAAGCTTAATACACTCCTTAATT
GAAGAATCGCAAAACCAGCAAGAAAAGAATGAACAAGAATTATTGGAATTAGATAAATGGGCAAGTTTGT
GGAATTGGTTTAACATAACAAATTGGCTGTGGTATATAAAATTATTCATAATGATAGTAGGAGGCTTGGT
AGGTTTAAGAATAGTTTTTGCTGTACTTTCTATAGTGAATAGAGTTAGGCAGGGATATTCACCATTATCG
TTTCAGACCCACCTCCCAACCCCGAGGGGACCCATGCATTGCATCTCAATTAGTCAGCAACCAGGTGTGG
AAAGTCCCCAGGCTCCCCAGCAGGCAGAAGTATGCAAAGCATGCGTCTCAATTAGTCAGCAACCATAGTC
CCGCCCCTAACTCCGCCCATCCCGCCCCTAACTCCGCCCAGTTCCGCCCATTCTCCGCCCCATGGCTGAC
TAATTTTTTTTATTTATGCAGAGGCCGAGGCCGCCTCGGCCTCTGAGCTATTCCAGAAGTAGTGAGGAGG
CTTTTTTGGAGGCCTAGGCTTTTGCAAAAAGCTTTCTAGAGGTACCACCGGAGCTTACCATGACCGAGTA
CAAGCCCACGGTGCGCCTCGCCACCCGCGACGACGTCCCCAGGGCCGTACGCACCCTCGCCGCCGCGTTC
GCCGACTACCCCGCCACGCGCCACACCGTCGATCCGGACCGCCACATCGAGCGGGTCACCGAGCTGCAAG
AACTCTTCCTCACGCGCGTCGGGCTCGACATCGGCAAGGTGTGGGTCGCGGACGACGGCGCCGCCGTGGC
GGTCTGGACCACGCCGGAGAGCGTCGAAGCGGGGGCGGTGTTCGCCGAGATCGGCCCGCGCATGGCCGAG
TTGAGCGGTTCCCGGCTGGCCGCGCAGCAACAGATGGAAGGCCTCCTGGCGCCGCACCGGCCCAAGGAGC
CCGCGTGGTTCCTGGCCACCGTCGGCGTCTCGCCCGACCACCAGGGCAAGGGTCTGGGCAGCGCCGTCGT
GCTCCCCGGAGTGGAGGCGGCCGAGCGCGCCGGGGTGCCCGCCTTCCTGGAGACCTCCGCGCCCCGCAAC
CTCCCCTTCTACGAGCGGCTCGGCTTCACCGTCACCGCCGACGTCGAGGTGCCCGAAGGACCGCGCACCT
GGTGCATGACCCGCAAGCCCGGTGCCAGTTAACGAATTCTAGATCTTGAGACAAATGGCAGTATTCATCC
ACAATTTTAAAAGAAAAGGGGGGATTGGGGGGTACAGTGCAGGGGAAAGAATAGTAGACATAATAGCAAC
AGACATACAAACTAAAGAATTACAAAAACAAATTACAAAAATTCAAAATTTTCGGGTTTATTACAGGGAC
AGCAGAGATCCACTTTGGCGCCGGCTCGAGGCCTGCAGGTGCAAAGATGGATAAAGTTTTAAACAGAGAG
GAATCTTTGCAGCTAATGGACCTTCTAGGTCTTGAAAGGAGTGGGAATTGGCTCCGGTGCCCGTCAGTGG
GCAGAGCGCACATCGCCCACAGTCCCCGAGAAGTTGGGGGGAGGGGTCGGCAATTGAACCGGTGCCTAGA
GAAGGTGGCGCGGGGTAAACTGGGAAAGTGATGTCGTGTACTGGCTCCGCCTTTTTCCCGAGGGTGGGGG
AGAACCGTATATAAGTGCAGTAGTCGCCGTGAACGTTCTTTTTCGCAACGGGTTTGCCGCCAGAACACAG
GTAAGTGCCGTGTGTGGTTCCCGCGGGCCTGGCCTCTTTACGGGTTATGGCCCTTGCGTGCCTTGAATTA
CTTCCACCTGGCTGCAGTACGTGATTCTTGATCCCGAGCTTCGGGTTGGAAGTGGGTGGGAGAGTTCGAG
GCCTTGCGCTTAAGGAGCCCCTTCGCCTCGTGCTTGAGTTGAGGCCTGGCCTGGGCGCTGGGGCCGCCGC
GTGCGAATCTGGTGGCACCTTCGCGCCTGTCTCGCTGCTTTCGATAAGTCTCTAGCCATTTAAAATTTTT
GATGACCTGCTGCGACGCTTTTTTTCTGGCAAGATAGTCTTGTAAATGCGGGCCAAGATCTGCACACTGG
TATTTCGGTTTTTGGGGCCGCGGGCGGCGACGGGGCCCGTGCGTCCCAGCGCACATGTTCGGCGAGGCGG
GGCCTGCGAGCGCGGCCACCGAGAATCGGACGGGGGTAGTCTCAAGCTGGCCGGCCTGCTCTGGTGCCTG
GCCTCGCGCCGCCGTGTATCGCCCCGCCCTGGGCGGCAAGGCTGGCCCGGTCGGCACCAGTTGCGTGAGC
GGAAAGATGGCCGCTTCCCGGCCCTGCTGCAGGGAGCTCAAAATGGAGGACGCGGCGCTCGGGAGAGCGG
GCGGGTGAGTCACCCACACAAAGGAAAAGGGCCTTTCCGTCCTCAGCCGTCGCTTCATGTGACTCCACGG
AGTACCGGGCGCCGTCCAGGCACCTCGATTAGTTCTCGAGCTTTTGGAGTACGTCGTCTTTAGGTTGGGG
GGAGGGGTTTTATGCGATGGAGTTTCCCCACACTGAGTGGGTGGAGACTGAAGTTAGGCCAGCTTGGCAC
TTGATGTAATTCTCCTTGGAATTTGCCCTTTTTGAGTTTGGATCTTGGTTCATTCTCAAGCCTCAGACAG
TGGTTCAAAGTTTTTTTCTTCCATTTCAGGTGTCGTGAGGCTAGCACCGCCACCATGGGGCTGAGGGCAG
AGGAAGGAAAAAGAAAACCTCCGAGGTCAGTGCGGGGCGAGGTGAGCCCCTCCCAGGGCCCTCTGGCCCA
GGAGGATGAAGCGCGCCGGCTTCGCTCTTGCACGCCGGCTTGCCATCCGGGTAAGCGCGGGAAAGGCGGC
CACAGGGCGCGGCGGCAGCGCAGCGCGTGGGATCTCACGACCCATCCGTTAACCCACCGTTCCCAGGAGC
TCCGAGGCGCAGCGGCGACAGAGGGCTTTCTCTACGTGCTGTTGTCTCACTGGGTTTTTGTCGGAGCCCC
ACGCCCTCCGGCCTCTGATTCCTGGAAGAAAGGGTTGGTCCCCTCAGCACCCCCAGCATCCCGGAAAATG
GGGAGCAAGGCTCTGCCAGCGCCCATCCCGCTCCACCCGTCGCTGCAGCTCACCAATTACTCCTTCCTGC
AGGCCGTGAACACCTTCCCGGCCACGGTGGACCACCTGCAGGGCCTGTACGGTCTCAGCGCGGTACAGAC
CATGCACATGAACCACTGGACGCTGGGGTATCCCAATGTGCACGAGATCACCCGCTCCACCATCACGGAG
ATGGCGGCGGCGCAGGGCCTCGTGGACGCGCGCTTCCCCTTCCCGGCCCTGCCTTTTACCACCCACCTAT
TCCACCCCAAGCAGGGGGCCATTGCCCACGTCCTCCCAGCCCTGCACAAGGACCGGCCCCGTTTTGACTT
TGCCAATTTGGCGGTGGCTGCCACGCAAGAGGATCCGCCTAAGATGGGAGACCTGAGCAAGCTGAGCCCA
GGACTGGGTAGCCCCATCTCGGGCCTCAGTAAATTGACTCCGGACAGAAAGCCCTCTCGAGGAAGGTTGC
CCTCCAAAACGAAAAAAGAGTTTATCTGCAAGTTTTGCGGCAGACACTTTACCAAATCCTACAATTTGCT
CATCCATGAGAGGACCCACACGGACGAGAGGCCGTACACGTGTGACATCTGCCACAAGGCCTTCCGGAGG
CAAGATCACCTGCGGGATCACAGATACATCCATTCCAAAGAAAAACCCTTCAAATGTCAGGAGTGTGGGA
AAGGATTTTGTCAGTCTAGAACTCTAGCAGTTCACAAAACTTTACACATGCAGGAATCTCCACACAAATG
TCCCACATGTGGAAGAACCTTTAATCAGAGAAGTAATCTGAAAACTCACCTTCTCACCCATACAGACATC
AAGCCCTACAGCTGCGAGCAGTGCGGCAAAGTGTTCAGGCGAAACTGTGATCTGCGGCGGCACAGCCTGA
CTCACACCCCGCGGCAGGACTTCTAGTAATGAACTAGTCCGTAACTTGAAAGTATTTCGATTTCTTGGCT
TTATATATCTTGTGGAAAGGACGACGTCGAGCCATGGGACAGATAGGTACGCGTTAAGTCGACAATCAAC
CTCTGGATTACAAAATTTGTGAAAGATTGACTGGTATTCTTAACTATGTTGCTCCTTTTACGCTATGTGG
ATACGCTGCTTTAATGCCTTTGTATCATGCTATTGCTTCCCGTATGGCTTTCATTTTCTCCTCCTTGTAT
AAATCCTGGTTGCTGTCTCTTTATGAGGAGTTGTGGCCCGTTGTCAGGCAACGTGGCGTGGTGTGCACTG
TGTTTGCTGACGCAACCCCCACTGGTTGGGGCATTGCCACCACCTGTCAGCTCCTTTCCGGGACTTTCGC
TTTCCCCCTCCCTATTGCCACGGCGGAACTCATCGCCGCCTGCCTTGCCCGCTGCTGGACAGGGGCTCGG
CTGTTGGGCACTGACAATTCCGTGGTGTTGTCGGGGAAATCATCGTCCTTTCCTTGGCTGCTCGCCTGTG
TTGCCACCTGGATTCTGCGCGGGACGTCCTTCTGCTACGTCCCTTCGGCCCTCAATCCAGCGGACCTTCC
TTCCCGCGGCCTGCTGCCGGCTCTGCGGCCTCTTCCGCGTCTTCGCCTTCGCCCTCAGACGAGTCGGATC
TCCCTTTGGGCCGCCTCCCCGCGTCGACTTTAAGACCAATGACTTACAAGGCAGCTGTAGATCTTAGCCA
CTTTTTAAAAGAAAAGGGGGGACTGGAAGGGCTAATTCACTCCCAACGAAGACAAGATCTGCTTTTTGCT
TGTACTGGGTCTCTCTGGTTAGACCAGATCTGAGCCTGGGAGCTCTCTGGCTAACTAGGGAACCCACTGC
TTAAGCCTCAATAAAGCTTGCCTTGAGTGCTTCAAGTAGTGTGTGCCCGTCTGTTGTGTGACTCTGGTAA
CTAGAGATCCCTCAGACCCTTTTAGTCAGTGTGGAAAATCTCTAGCAGTACGTATAGTAGTTCATGTCAT
CTTATTATTCAGTATTTATAACTTGCAAAGAAATGAATATCAGAGAGTGAGAGGAACTTGTTTATTGCAG
CTTATAATGGTTACAAATAAAGCAATAGCATCACAAATTTCACAAATAAAGCATTTTTTTCACTGCATTC
TAGTTGTGGTTTGTCCAAACTCATCAATGTATCTTATCATGTCTGGCTCTAGCTATCCCGCCCCTAACTC
CGCCCATCCCGCCCCTAACTCCGCCCAGTTCCGCCCATTCTCCGCCCCATGGCTGACTAATTTTTTTTAT
TTATGCAGAGGCCGAGGCCGCCTCGGCCTCTGAGCTATTCCAGAAGTAGTGAGGAGGCTTTTTTGGAGGC
CTAGGGACGTACCCAATTCGCCCTATAGTGAGTCGTATTACGCGCGCTCACTGGCCGTCGTTTTACAACG
TCGTGACTGGGAAAACCCTGGCGTTACCCAACTTAATCGCCTTGCAGCACATCCCCCTTTCGCCAGCTGG
CGTAATAGCGAAGAGGCCCGCACCGATCGCCCTTCCCAACAGTTGCGCAGCCTGAATGGCGAATGGG
[124 nt withheld, positions 6998-7121]
C
[91 nt withheld, positions 7123-7213]
A
[49 nt withheld, positions 7215-7263]
CCTTTGACGTTGGAGTCCACGTTCTTT
[37 nt withheld, positions 7291-7327]
ACCCTATCTCGGTCTATTCTTTTGATTTATAAGGGATTTTGCCGATTTCGGCCTATTGGTTAAAAAATGA
GCTGATTTAACAAAAATTTAACGCGAATTTTAACAAAATATTAACGCTTACAATTTAGGTGGCACTTTTC
GGGGAAATGTGCGCGGAACCCCTATTTGTTTATTTTTCTAAATACATTCAAATATGTATCCGCTCATGAG
ACAATAACCCTGATAAATGCTTCAATAATATTGAAAAAGGAAGAGTATGAGTATTCAACATTTCCGTGTC
GCCCTTATTCCCTTTTTTGCGGCATTTTGCCTTCCTGTTTTTGCTCACCCAGAAACGCTGGTGAAAGTAA
AAGATGCTGAAGATCAGTTGGGTGCACGAGTGGGTTACATCGAACTGGATCTCAACAGCGGTAAGATCCT
TGAGAGTTTTCGCCCCGAAGAACGTTTTCCAATGATGAGCACTTTTAAAGTTCTGCTATGTGGCGCGGTA
TTATCCCGTATTGACGCCGGGCAAGAGCAACTCGGTCGCCGCATACACTATTCTCAGAATGACTTGGTTG
AGTACTCACCAGTCACAGAAAAGCATCTTACGGATGGCATGACAGTAAGAGAATTATGCAGTGCTGCCAT
AACCATGAGTGATAACACTGCGGCCAACTTACTTCTGACAACGATCGGAGGACCGAAGGAGCTAACCGCT
TTTTTGCACAACATGGGGGATCATGTAACTCGCCTTGATCGTTGGGAACCGGAGCTGAATGAAGCCATAC
CAAACGACGAGCGTGACACCACGATGCCTGTAGCAATGGCAACAACGTTGCGCAAACTATTAACTGGCGA
ACTACTTACTCTAGCTTCCCGGCAACAATTAATAGACTGGATGGAGGCGGATAAAGTTGCAGGACCACTT
CTGCGCTCGGCCCTTCCGGCTGGCTGGTTTATTGCTGATAAATCTGGAGCCGGTGAGCGTGGGTCTCGCG
GTATCATTGCAGCACTGGGGCCAGATGGTAAGCCCTCCCGTATCGTAGTTATCTACACGACGGGGAGTCA
GGCAACTATGGATGAACGAAATAGACAGATCGCTGAGATAGGTGCCTCACTGATTAAGCATTGGTAACTG
TCAGACCAAGTTTACTCATATATACTTTAGATTGATTTAAAACTTCATTTTTAATTTAAAAGGATCTAGG
TGAAGATCCTTTTTGATAATCTCATGACCAAAATCCCTTAACGTGAGTTTTCGTTCCACTGAGCGTCAGA
CCCCGTAGAAAAGATCAAAGGATCTTCTTGAGATCCTTTTTTTCTGCGCGTAATCTGCTGCTTGCAAACA
AAAAAACCACCGCTACCAGCGGTGGTTTGTTTGCCGGATCAAGAGCTACCAACTCTTTTTCCGAAGGTAA
CTGGCTTCAGCAGAGCGCAGATACCAAATACTGTTCTTCTAGTGTAGCCGTAGTTAGGCCACCACTTCAA
GAACTCTGTAGCACCGCCTACATACCTCGCTCTGCTAATCCTGTTACCAGTGGCTGCTGCCAGTGGCGAT
AAGTCGTGTCTTACCGGGTTGGACTCAAGACGATAGTTACCGGATAAGGCGCAGCGGTCGGGCTGAACGG
GGGGTTCGTGCACACAGCCCAGCTTGGAGCGAACGACCTACACCGAACTGAGATACCTACAGCGTGAGCT
ATGAGAAAGCGCCACGCTTCCCGAAGGGAGAAAGGCGGACAGGTATCCGGTAAGCGGCAGGGTCGGAACA
GGAGAGCGCACGAGGGAGCTTCCAGGGGGAAACGCCTGGTATCTTTATAGTCCTGTCGGGTTTCGCCACC
TCTGACTTGAGCGTCGATTTTTGTGATGCTCGTCAGGGGGGCGGAGCCTATGGAAAAACGCCAGCAACGC
GGCCTTTTTACGGTTCCTGGCCTTTTGCTGGCCTTTTGCTCACATGTTCTTTCCTGCGTTATCCCCTGAT
TCTGTGGATAACCGTATTACCGCCTTTGAGTGAGCTGATACCGCTCGCCGCAGCCGAACGACCGAGCGCA
GCGAGTCAGTGAGCGAGGAAGCGGAAGAGCGCCCAATACGCAAACCGCCTCTCCCCGCGCGTTGGCCGAT
TCATTAATGCAGCTGGCACGACAGGTTTCCCGACTGGAAAGCGGGCAGTGAGCGCAACGCAATTAATGTG
AGTTAGCTCACTCATTAGGCACCCCAGGCTTTACACTTTATGCTTCCGGCTCGTATGTTGTGTGGAATTG
TGAGCGGATAACAATTTCACACAGGAAACAGCTATGACCATGATTACGCCAAGCGCGCAATTAACCCTCA
CTAAAGGGAACAAAAGCTGGAGCTGCAAGC
