>Addgene plasmid #143995 | TFORF2034 | depositor partial sequence | sequence record 284109 | Insert
ACCGCCACCATGGGGCTGAGGGCAGAGGAAGGAAAAAGAAAACCTCCGAGGTCAGTGCGGGGCGAGGTGA
GCCCCTCCCAGGGCCCTCTGGCCCAGGAGGATGAAGCGCGCCGGCTTCGCTCTTGCACGCCGGCTTGCCA
TCCGGGTAAGCGCGGGAAAGGCGGCCACAGGGCGCGGCGGCAGCGCAGCGCGTGGGATCTCACGACCCAT
CCGTTAACCCACCGTTCCCAGGAGCTCCGAGGCGCAGCGGCGACAGAGGGCTTTCTCTACGTGCTGTTGT
CTCACTGGGTTTTTGTCGGAGCCCCACGCCCTCCGGCCTCTGATTCCTGGAAGAAAGGGTTGGTCCCCTC
AGCACCCCCAGCATCCCGGAAAATGGGGAGCAAGGCTCTGCCAGCGCCCATCCCGCTCCACCCGTCGCTG
CAGCTCACCAATTACTCCTTCCTGCAGGCCGTGAACACCTTCCCGGCCACGGTGGACCACCTGCAGGGCC
TGTACGGTCTCAGCGCGGTACAGACCATGCACATGAACCACTGGACGCTGGGGTATCCCAATGTGCACGA
GATCACCCGCTCCACCATCACGGAGATGGCGGCGGCGCAGGGCCTCGTGGACGCGCGCTTCCCCTTCCCG
GCCCTGCCTTTTACCACCCACCTATTCCACCCCAAGCAGGGGGCCATTGCCCACGTCCTCCCAGCCCTGC
ACAAGGACCGGCCCCGTTTTGACTTTGCCAATTTGGCGGTGGCTGCCACGCAAGAGGATCCGCCTAAGAT
GGGAGACCTGAGCAAGCTGAGCCCAGGACTGGGTAGCCCCATCTCGGGCCTCAGTAAATTGACTCCGGAC
AGAAAGCCCTCTCGAGGAAGGTTGCCCTCCAAAACGAAAAAAGAGTTTATCTGCAAGTTTTGCGGCAGAC
ACTTTACCAAATCCTACAATTTGCTCATCCATGAGAGGACCCACACGGACGAGAGGCCGTACACGTGTGA
CATCTGCCACAAGGCCTTCCGGAGGCAAGATCACCTGCGGGATCACAGATACATCCATTCCAAAGAAAAA
CCCTTCAAATGTCAGGAGTGTGGGAAAGGATTTTGTCAGTCTAGAACTCTAGCAGTTCACAAAACTTTAC
ACATGCAGGAATCTCCACACAAATGTCCCACATGTGGAAGAACCTTTAATCAGAGAAGTAATCTGAAAAC
TCACCTTCTCACCCATACAGACATCAAGCCCTACAGCTGCGAGCAGTGCGGCAAAGTGTTCAGGCGAAAC
TGTGATCTGCGGCGGCACAGCCTGACTCACACCCCGCGGCAGGACTTCTAGTAATGAACTAGTCCGTAAC
TTGAAAGTATTTCGATTTCTTGGCTTTATATATCTTGTGGAAAGGACGACGTCGAGCCATGGGACAGATA
GGT
