>Addgene plasmid #143995 | TFORF2034 | depositor partial sequence | sequence record 284110 | Barcode
CGTCGAGCCATGGGACAGATAGGT
